>Addgene plasmid #50536 | pRKVSV Rac Q61L | addgene partial sequence | sequence record 79135 | CMV-F 5'-CGCAAATGGGCGGTAGGCGTG-3'
GTGAACCGTCAGAATCGCCTGGAGACGCCATCCACGCTGTTTTGACCTCCATAGAAGACACCGGGACCGA
TCCAGCCTCCGCGGCCGGGAACGGTGCATTGGAACGCGGATTCCCCGTGCCAAGAGTGACGTAAGTACCG
CCTATAGAGTCTATAGGCCCACCCCCTTGGCTTCGTTAGAACGCGGCTACAATTAATACATAACCTTATG
TATCATACACATACGATTTAGGTGACACTATAGAATAACATCCACTTTGCCTTTCTCTCCACAGGTGTCC
ACTCCCAGGTCCAACTGCACCTCGGTTCTATCGATTCAGCCGCCACCATGGGATACACCGACATCGAGAT
GAACCGGCTGGGCAAGTACACCGACATCGAGATGAACCGGCTGGGCAAGGGATCCAAGCTTCTCGAGGCC
GCCACCATGGGATCCACCGACTTCTACCTAAAGAGATCCGCCACCATGCAGGCCATCAAGTGTGTGGTGG
TGGGAGACGGAGCTGTAGGTAAAACTTGCCTACTGATCAGTTACACAACCAATGCATTTCCTGGAGAATA
TATCCCTACTGTCTTTGACAATTATTCTGCCAATGTTATGGTAGATGGAAAACCGGTGAATCTGGGCTTA
TGGGATACAGCTGGACTCGAGGATTATGACAGATTACGCCCCCTATCCTATCCGCAAACAGATGTGTTCT
TAATTTGCTTTTCCCTTGTGAGTCCTGCATCATTTGAAAATGTCCGTGCAAAGTGGTATCCTGAGGTGCG
GCACCACTGTCCCAACACTCCCATCATCCTAGTGGGAACTAAACTTGATCTTAGGGATGATAAAGACACG
ATCGAGAAACTGAAGGAGAAGAAGCTGACTC
