[The description below was written by a language model from this plasmid's Addgene catalogue record.]
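Description:
pRKVSV Rac Q61L is a mammalian expression plasmid built on the pRKVSV backbone and carrying a mutated form of human RAC1, the small Rho-family GTPase. It is propagated in E. coli under ampicillin selection. The record does not state the origin of replication, the copy number, or any mammalian selection marker, and no feature table is available to confirm the other backbone elements.

The RAC1 coding sequence was inserted between HindIII and EcoRI sites, both of which remain intact, and is transcribed from the CMV promoter, a strong constitutive promoter for expression in transfected mammalian cells. The backbone supplies two copies of the VSV epitope tag at the N terminus, so the expressed protein can be distinguished from endogenous Rac1 and detected with anti-VSV antibodies, for example by immunoblotting or immunofluorescence. The insert carries the Q61L substitution, which the record annotates as constitutively active. In Ras-superfamily GTPases, changes at this conserved glutamine impair GTP hydrolysis, leaving the protein locked in its GTP-bound, signalling-competent state regardless of upstream regulation.

The plasmid is therefore suited to gain-of-function experiments that ask what sustained Rac1 activity does to the actin cytoskeleton, cell protrusion, spreading and migration. The associated publication examined how glycogen synthase kinase-3 regulates the cytoskeleton and Rac1 translocation in long cellular extensions of human keratinocytes, which fits the use of this tagged, activated Rac1 as a tool for studying Rac-dependent cell morphology and localisation.
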