Addgene plasmid #50536: pRKVSV Rac Q61L
Depositing lab: Kenneth Yamada. Depositing organization: National Institute of Dental and Craniofacial Research (NIDCR). Publication: Glycogen synthase kinase-3 regulates cytoskeleton and translocation of Rac1 in long cellular extensions of human keratinocytes. Koivisto L, Hakkinen L, Matsumoto K, McCulloch CA, Yamada KM, Larjava H. Exp Cell Res. 2004 Feb 1;293(1):68-80. 10.1016/j.yexcr.2003.09.026 PubMed 14729058.
Backbone
  Vector backbone: pRKVSV
  Backbone manufacturer: PMID 14729062
  Vector type: Mammalian Expression
Growth in bacteria
  Bacterial resistance: Ampicillin, 100 μg/mL
  Growth temperature: 37°C
  Growth strain: DH5alpha
  Copy number: Unknown
Gene/Insert
  Gene/Insert name: small GTPase, mutated (alt names: Rac I; RAC1)
  Species: H. sapiens (human)
  Mutation: Q61L (Constitutively active)
  Entrez Gene: RAC1 (a.k.a. MIG5, MRD48, Rac-1, TC-25, p21-Rac1)
  Promoter: CMV
  Tag / fusion protein: 2X VSV (N terminal on backbone)
  Cloning method: Restriction Enzyme; 5′ cloning site HindIII (not destroyed); 3′ cloning site EcoRI (not destroyed)
  Sequencing primers: 5′ pRK KZ FW (TAGAATAACATCCACTTTGCC); 3′ GFP ASO (TTGTAACCATTATAAGCTGC)
Terms and licenses: Academic/Nonprofit Terms; Industry Terms: Not Available to Industry
How to cite: pRKVSV Rac Q61L was a gift from Kenneth Yamada (Addgene plasmid # 50536 ; http://n2t.net/addgene:50536 ; RRID:Addgene_50536)
